Addgene plasmid #177051: pEPQD1CB0119
Purpose: MoClo Level 1, position 1, transcriptional unit for transient expression of major latex protein+H34like (NmMLPL) from Nepeta mussinii driven by 35S promoter
Depositing lab: Nicola Patron. Depositing organization: Earlham Institute. Publication: Reconstitution of monoterpene indole alkaloid biosynthesis in genome engineered Nicotiana benthamiana. Dudley QM, Jo S, Guerrero DAS, Chhetry M, Smedley MA, Harwood WA, Sherden NH, O'Connor SE, Caputi L, Patron NJ. Commun Biol. 2022 Sep 10;5(1):949. doi: 10.1038/s42003-022-03904-w. PubMed 36088516.
Backbone
  Vector backbone: pICH47732
  Vector type: Synthetic Biology
Growth in bacteria
  Bacterial resistance: Ampicillin, 100 μg/mL
  Growth temperature: 37°C
  Growth strain: DH5alpha
  Copy number: High Copy
Gene/Insert
  Gene/Insert name: major latex protein-like (NmMLPL) from Nepeta mussinii (alt name: P1 _35SshortTMV-NmMLP-35Sterm)
  Species: Other
  Cloning method: Restriction Enzyme; 5′ cloning site Unknown (unknown if destroyed); 3′ cloning site Unknown (unknown if destroyed)
  Sequencing primers: 5′ CTGGTGGCAGGATATATTGTGGTG; 3′ GAACCCTGTGGTTGGCATGCACATAC
Terms and licenses: Academic/Nonprofit Terms; Industry Terms: Not Available to Industry
How to cite: pEPQD1CB0119 was a gift from Nicola Patron (Addgene plasmid # 177051 ; http://n2t.net/addgene:177051 ; RRID:Addgene_177051)
