[The description below was written by a language model from this plasmid's Addgene catalogue record and pLannotate feature annotations shown in this document.]
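Description:
pEPQD1CB0119 is a MoClo (Golden Gate modular cloning) Level 1, position 1 plasmid built in the pICH47732 acceptor backbone, a binary vector for Agrobacterium-mediated delivery into plants. The 5,580-nt sequence carries two replication systems. A high-copy ColE1/pUC-type origin supports propagation in E. coli, and the broad-host-range incP oriV with its initiator gene trfA allows maintenance in Agrobacterium. Selection is by ampicillin or carbenicillin resistance, provided by the β-lactamase gene under its native bla promoter. A very short TetR fragment next to trfA appears to be a backbone remnant rather than a functional element.

The payload lies between nopaline-type left and right T-DNA border repeats, which define the segment transferred into plant cells. It is a single transcriptional unit. A short form of the cauliflower mosaic virus 35S promoter is followed by the tobacco mosaic virus Ω leader, which acts as a translational enhancer. Next comes the coding sequence for the major latex protein-like protein NmMLPL from Nepeta mussinii, and the unit ends with the CaMV 35S terminator and polyadenylation signal. The automated annotation does not label the NmMLPL coding region, but the unannotated gap between the Ω leader and the poly(A) signal matches where the insert would be expected.

The record gives the purpose as strong constitutive transient expression of NmMLPL in plants. The associated work concerns reconstituting monoterpene indole alkaloid biosynthesis in Nicotiana benthamiana. As a position 1 Level 1 module, the unit can be used directly for agroinfiltration, alone or co-infiltrated with other pathway constructs. It can also be combined with units from other positions into higher-order multigene MoClo assemblies.
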