Features (pLannotate 1.2.2; 12 found; start..end, strand, type, name):
    462..566     -  promoter       AmpR promoter: bla
    653..1284    -  rep_origin     oriV: incP origin of replication
   1376..1400    +  misc_feature   LB T-DNA repeat: left border repeat from nopaline C58 T-DNA
   1586..1931    +  promoter       CaMV 35S promoter: strong constitutive promoter from cauliflower mosaic virus
   1883..1929    +  promoter       minimal CaMV 35S promoter: minimal 35S promoter from cauliflower mosaic virus
   1960..2013    +  misc_feature   TMV Ω: translational enhancer from the tobacco mosaic virus 5'-leader sequence (Gallie et al., 1988)
   2539..2713    +  polyA_signal   CaMV poly(A) signal: cauliflower mosaic virus polyadenylation signal
   2758..2782    +  misc_feature   RB T-DNA repeat: right border repeat from nopaline C58 T-DNA
   2894..2914    -  CDS            TetR (fragment): tetracycline resistance regulatory protein; tetR
   2941..4086    -  CDS            trfA: TRFA_ECOLX - Experimental evidence at protein level: Swiss-Prot protein existence level 1. Also involved in plasmid copy number control, promoting intermolecular coupling of protein bound iterons at oriV, which inhibits replication initiation. From Escherichia coli.
   4422..5010    -  rep_origin     ori: high-copy-number ColE1/pMB1/pBR322/pUC origin of replication
   5181..461     -  CDS            AmpR (across the origin): β-lactamase; bla; confers resistance to ampicillin, carbenicillin, and related antibiotics
>Addgene plasmid #177051 | pEPQD1CB0119 | addgene full sequence | sequence record 349499 | Addgene NGS Result
CCCATGTTGTGCAAAAAAGCGGTTAGCTCCTTCGGTCCTCCGATCGTTGTCAGAAGTAAGTTGGCCGCAG
TGTTATCACTCATGGTTATGGCAGCACTGCATAATTCTCTTACTGTCATGCCATCCGTAAGATGCTTTTC
TGTGACTGGTGAGTACTCAACCAAGTCATTCTGAGAATAGTGTATGCGGCGACCGAGTTGCTCTTGCCCG
GCGTCAATACGGGATAATACCGCGCCACATAGCAGAACTTTAAAAGTGCTCATCATTGGAAAACGTTCTT
CGGGGCGAAAACTCTCAAGGATCTTACCGCTGTTGAGATCCAGTTCGATGTAACCCACTCGTGCACCCAA
CTGATCTTCAGCATCTTTTACTTTCACCAGCGTTTCTGGGTGAGCAAAAACAGGAAGGCAAAATGCCGCA
AAAAAGGGAATAAGGGCGACACGGAAATGTTGAATACTCATACTCTTCCTTTTTCAATATTATTGAAGCA
TTTATCAAGGTTATTGTCTCATGAGCGGATACATATTTGAATGTATTTAGAAAAATAAACAAATAGGGGT
TCCGCGCACGAATTGGCCAGCGCTGCCATTTTTGGGGTGAGGCCGTTCGCGGCCGAGGGGCGCAGCCCCT
GGGGGGATGGGAGGCCCGCGTTAGCGGGCCGGGAGGGTTCGAGAAGGGGGGGCACCCCCCTTCGGCGTGC
GCGGTCACGCGCACAGGGCGCAGCCCTGGTTAAAAACAAGGTTTATAAATATTGGTTTAAAAGCAGGTTA
AAAGACAGGTTAGCGGTGGCCGAAAAACGGGCGGAAACCCTTGCAAATGCTGGATTTTCTGCCTGTGGAC
AGCCCCTCAAATGTCAATAGGTGCGCCCCTCATCTGTCAGCACTCTGCCCCTCAAGTGTCAAGGATCGCG
CCCCTCATCTGTCAGTAGTCGCGCCCCTCAAGTGTCAATACCGCAGGGCACTTATCCCCAGGCTTGTCCA
CATCATCTGTGGGAAACTCGCGTAAAATCAGGCGTTTTCGCCGATTTGCGAGGCTGGCCAGCTCCACGTC
GCCGGCCGAAATCGAGCCTGCCCCTCATCTGTCAACGCCGCGCCGGGTGAGTCGGCCCCTCAAGTGTCAA
CGTCCGCCCCTCATCTGTCAGTGAGGGCCAAGTTTTCCGCGAGGTATCCACAACGCCGGCGGCCGCGGTG
TCTCGCACACGGCTTCGACGGCGTTTCTGGCGCGTTTGCAGGGCCATAGACGGCCGCCAGCCCAGCGGCG
AGGGCAACCAGCCCGGTGAGCGTCGCAAAGGAGATCCTGATCTGACTGATGGGCTGCCTGTATCGAGTGG
TGATTTTGTGCCGAGCTGCCGGTCGGGGAGCTGTTGGCTGGCTGGTGGCAGGATATATTGTGGTGTAAAC
AAATTGACGCTTAGACAACTTAATAACACATTGCGGACGTTTTTAATGTACTGGGGTGGATGCAGTGGGC
CCCACTCTGTGAAGACAATGCCGAATTCGGATCCGGAGGTCAACATGGTGGAGCACGACACTCTGGTCTA
CTCCAAAAATGTCAAAGATACAGTCTCAGAAGATCAAAGGGCTATTGAGACTTTTCAACAAAGGATAATT
TCGGGAAACCTCCTCGGATTCCATTGCCCAGCTATCTGTCACTTCATCGAAAGGACAGTAGAAAAGGAAG
GTGGCTCCTACAAATGCCATCATTGCGATAAAGGAAAGGCTATCATTCAAGATCTCTCTGCCGACAGTGG
TCCCAAAGATGGACCCCCACCCACGAGGAGCATCGTGGAAAAAGAAGAGGTTCCAACCACGTCTACAAAG
CAAGTGGATTGATGTGACATCTCCACTGACGTAAGGGATGACGCACAATCCCACTATCCTTCGCAAGACC
CTTCCTCTATATAAGGAAGTTCATTTCATTTGGAGAGGACACGCTCGAGTATAAGAGCTCATTTTTACAA
CAATTACCAACAACAACAAACAACAAACAACATTACAATTACATTTACAATTATCGATACAATGGCTTCG
AAGCTTGAAATAGAAATTGAGTTGAAAAGTGATGTAGAAAAGATGTGGAAACACTTCAAAGAATTCACCA
AATTATTCCCCAAGGCTTGTCCTCATCTTTACGAGAAGATTGATGTGATCGAGGGAGATGGGATATCAGT
TGGAACAATCTTTGTCAGTACCCTGAAACCAACAGAGTTGAACCCCGTGGTTATGGTGACGAAGGAGAAG
ATTGATTTTTTAGATGATGAGAACAAAATGTTGAGGTATAGTTACATGGAAGGGGAGATATTAAAGAATT
ACAAGAATTTGAGGGGCACAGTGCATATGAGCAGCAGCAAAAGTGGTGGAACTATATTCAAATATTCAGG
AGAATTCGAAAAGGCAAATGAACAAGTCCCTGATCCTGTTTTCTTCAAAGATTTTATGGTCATAGTTTTC
CAAGGTTTGGATGATTATATTCTCAAGGGCATGAACCATACATGTCAAAATTAAGCTTCTCTAGCTAGAG
TCGATCGACAAGCTCGAGTTTCTCCATAATAATGTGTGAGTAGTTCCCAGATAAGGGAATTAGGGTTCCT
ATAGGGTTTCGCTCATGTGTTGAGCATATAAGAAACCCTTAGTATGTATTTGTATTTGTAAAATACTTCT
ATCAATAAAATTTCTAATTCCTAAAACCAAAATCCAGTACTAAAATCCAGATCGCTGCAATTGTCTTCTG
CACGAAGTGGTTTAAACTATCAGTGTTTGACAGGATATATTGGCGGGTAAACCTAAGAGAAAAGAGCGTT
TATTAGAATAATCGGATATTTAAAAGGGCGTGAAAAGGTTTATCCGTTCGTCCATTTGTATGTGCATGCC
AACCACAGGGTTCCCCAGATCAGGCGCTGGCTGCTGAACCCCCAGCCGGAACTGACCCCACAAGGCCCTA
GCGTTTGCAATGCACCAGGTCATCATTGACCCAGGCGTGTTCCACCAGGCCGCTGCCTCGCAACTCTTCG
CAGGCTTCGCCGACCTGCTCGCGCCACTTCTTCACGCGGGTGGAATCCGATCCGCACATGAGGCGGAAGG
TTTCCAGCTTGAGCGGGTACGGCTCCCGGTGCGAGCTGAAATAGTCGAACATCCGTCGGGCCGTCGGCGA
CAGCTTGCGGTACTTCTCCCATATGAATTTCGTGTAGTGGTCGCCAGCAAACAGCACGACGATTTCCTCG
TCGATCAGGACCTGGCAACGGGACGTTTTCTTGCCACGGTCCAGGACGCGGAAGCGGTGCAGCAGCGACA
CCGATTCCAGGTGCCCAACGCGGTCGGACGTGAAGCCCATCGCCGTCGCCTGTAGGCGCGACAGGCATTC
CTCGGCCTTCGTGTAATACCGGCCATTGATCGACCAGCCCAGGTCCTGGCAAAGCTCGTAGAACGTGAAG
GTGATCGGCTCGCCGATAGGGGTGCGCTTCGCGTACTCCAACACCTGCTGCCACACCAGTTCGTCATCGT
CGGCCCGCAGCTCGACGCCGGTGTAGGTGATCTTCACGTCCTTGTTGACGTGGAAAATGACCTTGTTTTG
CAGCGCCTCGCGCGGGATTTTCTTGTTGCGCGTGGTGAACAGGGCAGAGCGGGCCGTGTCGTTTGGCATC
GCTCGCATCGTGTCCGGCCACGGCGCAATATCGAACAAGGAAAGCTGCATTTCCTTGATCTGCTGCTTCG
TGTGTTTCAGCAACGCGGCCTGCTTGGCCTCGCTGACCTGTTTTGCCAGGTCCTCGCCGGCGGTTTTTCG
CTTCTTGGTCGTCATAGTTCCTCGCGTGTCGATGGTCATCGACTTCGCCAAACCTGCCGCCTCCTGTTCA
AGACGACGCGAACGCTCCACGGCGGCCGATGGCGCGGGCAGGGCAGGGGGAGCCAGTTGCACGCTGTCGC
GCTCGATCTTGGCCGTAGCTTGCTGGACCATCGAGCCGACGGACTGGAAGGTTTCGCGGGGCGCACGCAT
GACGGTGCGGCTTGCGATGGTTTCGGCATCCTCGGCGGAAAACCCCGCGTCGATCAGTTCTTGCCTGTAT
GCCTTCCGGTCAAACGTCCGATTCATTCACCCTCCTTGCGGGATTGCCCCGACTCACGCCGGGGCAATGT
GCCCTTATTCCTGATTTGACCCGCCTGGTGCCTTGGTGTCCAGATAATCCACCTTATCGGCAATGAAGTC
GGTCCCGTAGACCGTCTGGCCGTCCTTCTCGTACTTGGTATTCCGAATCTTGCCCTGCACGAATACCAGC
GACCCCTTGCCCAAATACTTGCCGTGGGCCTCGGCCTGAGAGCCAAAACACTTGATGCGGAAGAAGTCGG
TGCGCTCCTGCTTGTCGCCGGCATCGTTGCGCCACATCTAGGATCTGCCAGGAACCGTAAAAAGGCCGCG
TTGCTGGCGTTTTTCCATAGGCTCCGCCCCCCTGACGAGCATCACAAAAATCGACGCTCAAGTCAGAGGT
GGCGAAACCCGACAGGACTATAAAGATACCAGGCGTTTCCCCCTGGAAGCTCCCTCGTGCGCTCTCCTGT
TCCGACCCTGCCGCTTACCGGATACCTGTCCGCCTTTCTCCCTTCGGGAAGCGTGGCGCTTTCTCATAGC
TCACGCTGTAGGTATCTCAGTTCGGTGTAGGTCGTTCGCTCCAAGCTGGGCTGTGTGCACGAACCCCCCG
TTCAGCCCGACCGCTGCGCCTTATCCGGTAACTATCGTCTTGAGTCCAACCCGGTAAGACACGACTTATC
GCCACTGGCAGCAGCCACTGGTAACAGGATTAGCAGAGCGAGGTATGTAGGCGGTGCTACAGAGTTCTTG
AAGTGGTGGCCTAACTACGGCTACACTAGAAGAACAGTATTTGGTATCTGCGCTCTGCTGAAGCCAGTTA
CCTTCGGAAAAAGAGTTGGTAGCTCTTGATCCGGCAAACAAACCACCGCTGGTAGCGGTGGTTTTTTTGT
TTGCAAGCAGCAGATTACGCGCAGAAAAAAAGGATCTCAAGAAGATCCTTTGATCTTTTCTACGGGGTCT
GACGCTCAGTGGAACGAAAACTCACGTTAAGGGATTTTGGTCATGAGATTATCAAAAAGGATCTTCACCT
AGATCCTTTTAAATTAAAAATGAAGTTTTAAATCAATCTAAAGTATATATGAGTAAACTTGGTCTGACAG
TTACCAATGCTTAATCAGTGAGGCACCTATCTCAGCGATCTGTCTATTTCGTTCATCCATAGTTGCCTGA
CTCCCCGTCGTGTAGATAACTACGATACGGGAGGGCTTACCATCTGGCCCCAGTGCTGCAATGATACCGC
GAGAACCACGCTCACCGGCTCCAGATTTATCAGCAATAAACCAGCCAGCCGGAAGGGCCGAGCGCAGAAG
TGGTCCTGCAACTTTATCCGCCTCCATCCAGTCTATTAATTGTTGCCGGGAAGCTAGAGTAAGTAGTTCG
CCAGTTAATAGTTTGCGCAACGTTGTTGCCATTGCTACAGGCATCGTGGTGTCACGCTCGTCGTTTGGTA
TGGCTTCATTCAGCTCCGGTTCCCAACGATCAAGGCGAGTTACATGATCC
